>Addgene plasmid #29416 | pLenti6-DJ1-V5-WT | addgene full sequence | sequence record 304846 | Addgene NGS Result
GAGATACCTACAGCGTGAGCTATGAGAAAGCGCCACGCTTCCCGAAGGGAGAAAGGCGGACAGGTATCCG
GTAAGCGGCAGGGTCGGAACAGGAGAGCGCACGAGGGAGCTTCCAGGGGGAAACGCCTGGTATCTTTATA
GTCCTGTCGGGTTTCGCCACCTCTGACTTGAGCGTCGATTTTTGTGATGCTCGTCAGGGGGGCGGAGCCT
ATGGAAAAACGCCAGCAACGCGGCCTTTTTACGGTTCCTGGCCTTTTGCTGGCCTTTTGCTCACATGTTC
TTTCCTGCGTTATCCCCTGATTCTGTGGATAACCGTATTACCGCCTTTGAGTGAGCTGATACCGCTCGCC
GCAGCCGAACGACCGAGCGCAGCGAGTCAGTGAGCGAGGAAGCGGAAGAGCGCCCAATACGCAAACCGCC
TCTCCCCGCGCGTTGGCCGATTCATTAATGCAGCTGGCACGACAGGTTTCCCGACTGGAAAGCGGGCAGT
GAGCGCAACGCAATTAATGTGAGTTAGCTCACTCATTAGGCACCCCAGGCTTTACACTTTATGCTTCCGG
CTCGTATGTTGTGTGGAATTGTGAGCGGATAACAATTTCACACAGGAAACAGCTATGACCATGATTACGC
CAAGCGCGCAATTAACCCTCACTAAAGGGAACAAAAGCTGGAGCTGCAAGCTTAATGTAGTCTTATGCAA
TACTCTTGTAGTCTTGCAACATGGTAACGATGAGTTAGCAACATGCCTTACAAGGAGAGAAAAAGCACCG
TGCATGCCGATTGGTGGAAGTAAGGTGGTACGATCGTGCCTTATTAGGAAGGCAACAGACGGGTCTGACA
TGGATTGGACGAACCACTGAATTGCCGCATTGCAGAGATATTGTATTTAAGTGCCTAGCTCGATACATAA
ACGGGTCTCTCTGGTTAGACCAGATCTGAGCCTGGGAGCTCTCTGGCTAACTAGGGAACCCACTGCTTAA
GCCTCAATAAAGCTTGCCTTGAGTGCTTCAAGTAGTGTGTGCCCGTCTGTTGTGTGACTCTGGTAACTAG
AGATCCCTCAGACCCTTTTAGTCAGTGTGGAAAATCTCTAGCAGTGGCGCCCGAACAGGGACTTGAAAGC
GAAAGGGAAACCAGAGGAGCTCTCTCGACGCAGGACTCGGCTTGCTGAAGCGCGCACGGCAAGAGGCGAG
GGGCGGCGACTGGTGAGTACGCCAAAAATTTTGACTAGCGGAGGCTAGAAGGAGAGAGATGGGTGCGAGA
GCGTCAGTATTAAGCGGGGGAGAATTAGATCGCGATGGGAAAAAATTCGGTTAAGGCCAGGGGGAAAGAA
AAAATATAAATTAAAACATATAGTATGGGCAAGCAGGGAGCTAGAACGATTCGCAGTTAATCCTGGCCTG
TTAGAAACATCAGAAGGCTGTAGACAAATACTGGGACAGCTACAACCATCCCTTCAGACAGGATCAGAAG
AACTTAGATCATTATATAATACAGTAGCAACCCTCTATTGTGTGCATCAAAGGATAGAGATAAAAGACAC
CAAGGAAGCTTTAGACAAGATAGAGGAAGAGCAAAACAAAAGTAAGACCACCGCACAGCAAGCGGCCGCT
GATCTTCAGACCTGGAGGAGGAGATATGAGGGACAATTGGAGAAGTGAATTATATAAATATAAAGTAGTA
AAAATTGAACCATTAGGAGTAGCACCCACCAAGGCAAAGAGAAGAGTGGTGCAGAGAGAAAAAAGAGCAG
TGGGAATAGGAGCTTTGTTCCTTGGGTTCTTGGGAGCAGCAGGAAGCACTATGGGCGCAGCGTCAATGAC
GCTGACGGTACAGGCCAGACAATTATTGTCTGGTATAGTGCAGCAGCAGAACAATTTGCTGAGGGCTATT
GAGGCGCAACAGCATCTGTTGCAACTCACAGTCTGGGGCATCAAGCAGCTCCAGGCAAGAATCCTGGCTG
TGGAAAGATACCTAAAGGATCAACAGCTCCTGGGGATTTGGGGTTGCTCTGGAAAACTCATTTGCACCAC
TGCTGTGCCTTGGAATGCTAGTTGGAGTAATAAATCTCTGGAACAGATTTGGAATCACACGACCTGGATG
GAGTGGGACAGAGAAATTAACAATTACACAAGCTTAATACACTCCTTAATTGAAGAATCGCAAAACCAGC
AAGAAAAGAATGAACAAGAATTATTGGAATTAGATAAATGGGCAAGTTTGTGGAATTGGTTTAACATAAC
AAATTGGCTGTGGTATATAAAATTATTCATAATGATAGTAGGAGGCTTGGTAGGTTTAAGAATAGTTTTT
GCTGTACTTTCTATAGTGAATAGAGTTAGGCAGGGATATTCACCATTATCGTTTCAGACCCACCTCCCAA
CCCCGAGGGGACCCGACAGGCCCGAAGGAATAGAAGAAGAAGGTGGAGAGAGAGACAGAGACAGATCCAT
TCGATTAGTGAACGGATCTCGACGGTATCGATAAGCTTGGGAGTTCCGCGTTACATAACTTACGGTAAAT
GGCCCGCCTGGCTGACCGCCCAACGACCCCCGCCCATTGACGTCAATAATGACGTATGTTCCCATAGTAA
CGCCAATAGGGACTTTCCATTGACGTCAATGGGTGGAGTATTTACGGTAAACTGCCCACTTGGCAGTACA
TCAAGTGTATCATATGCCAAGTACGCCCCCTATTGACGTCAATGACGGTAAATGGCCCGCCTGGCATTAT
GCCCAGTACATGACCTTATGGGACTTTCCTACTTGGCAGTACATCTACGTATTAGTCATCGCTATTACCA
TGGTGATGCGGTTTTGGCAGTACATCAATGGGCGTGGATAGCGGTTTGACTCACGGGGATTTCCAAGTCT
CCACCCCATTGACGTCAATGGGAGTTTGTTTTGGCACCAAAATCAACGGGACTTTCCAAAATGTCGTAAC
AACTCCGCCCCATTGACGCAAATGGGCGGTAGGCGTGTACGGTGGGAGGTCTATATAAGCAGAGCTCGTT
TAGTGAACCGTCAGATCGCCTGGAGACGCCATCCACGCTGTTTTGACCTCCATAGAAGACACCGACTCTA
GAGGATCCACTAGTCCAGTGTGGTGGAATTCTGCAGATATCAACAAGTTTGTACAAAAAAGCAGGCTCCG
AATTCGCCCTTATGGCTTCCAAAAGAGCTCTGGTCATCCTGGCTAAAGGAGCAGAGGAAATGGAGACGGT
CATCCCTGTAGATGTCATGAGGCGAGCTGGGATTAAGGTCACCGTTGCAGGCCTGGCTGGAAAAGACCCA
GTACAGTGTAGCCGTGATGTGGTCATTTGTCCTGATGCCAGCCTTGAAGATGCAAAAAAAGAGGGACCAT
ATGATGTGGTGGTTCTACCAGGAGGTAATCTGGGCGCACAGAATTTATCTGAGTCTGCTGCTGTGAAGGA
GATACTGAAGGAGCAGGAAAACCGGAAGGGCCTGATAGCCGCCATCTGTGCAGGTCCTACTGCTCTGTTG
GCTCATGAAATAGGTTTTGGAAGTAAAGTTACAACACACCCTCTTGCTAAAGACAAAATGATGAATGGAG
GTCATTACACCTACTCTGAGAATCGTGTGGAAAAAGACGGCCTGATTCTTACAAGCCGGGGGCCTGGGAC
CAGCTTCGAGTTTGCGCTTGCAATTGTTGAAGCCCTGAATGGCAAGGAGGTGGCGGCTCAAGTGAAGGCT
CCACTTGTTCTTAAAGACAAGAAGGGCGAATTCGACCCAGCTTTCTTGTACAAAGTGGTTGATATCCAGC
ACAGTGGCGGCCGCTCGAGTCTAGAGGGCCCGCGGTTCGAAGGTAAGCCTATCCCTAACCCTCTCCTCGG
TCTCGATTCTACGCGTACCGGTTAGTAATGAGTTTGGAATTAATTCTGTGGAATGTGTGTCAGTTAGGGT
GTGGAAAGTCCCCAGGCTCCCCAGCAGGCAGAAGTATGCAAAGCATGCATCTCAATTAGTCAGCAACCAG
GTGTGGAAAGTCCCCAGGCTCCCCAGCAGGCAGAAGTATGCAAAGCATGCATCTCAATTAGTCAGCAACC
ATAGTCCCGCCCCTAACTCCGCCCATCCCGCCCCTAACTCCGCCCAGTTCCGCCCATTCTCCGCCCCATG
GCTGACTAATTTTTTTTATTTATGCAGAGGCCGAGGCCGCCTCTGCCTCTGAGCTATTCCAGAAGTAGTG
AGGAGGCTTTTTTGGAGGCCTAGGCTTTTGCAAAAAGCTCCCGGGAGCTTGTATATCCATTTTCGGATCT
GATCAGCACGTGTTGACAATTAATCATCGGCATAGTATATCGGCATAGTATAATACGACAAGGTGAGGAA
CTAAACCATGGCCAAGCCTTTGTCTCAAGAAGAATCCACCCTCATTGAAAGAGCAACGGCTACAATCAAC
AGCATCCCCATCTCTGAAGACTACAGCGTCGCCAGCGCAGCTCTCTCTAGCGACGGCCGCATCTTCACTG
GTGTCAATGTATATCATTTTACTGGGGGACCTTGTGCAGAACTCGTGGTGCTGGGCACTGCTGCTGCTGC
GGCAGCTGGCAACCTGACTTGTATCGTCGCGATCGGAAATGAGAACAGGGGCATCTTGAGCCCCTGCGGA
CGGTGCCGACAGGTGCTTCTCGATCTGCATCCTGGGATCAAAGCCATAGTGAAGGACAGTGATGGACAGC
CGACGGCAGTTGGGATTCGTGAATTGCTGCCCTCTGGTTATGTGTGGGAGGGCTAAGCACAATTCGAGCT
CGGTACCTTTAAGACCAATGACTTACAAGGCAGCTGTAGATCTTAGCCACTTTTTAAAAGAAAAGGGGGG
ACTGGAAGGGCTAATTCACTCCCAACGAAGACAAGATCTGCTTTTTGCTTGTACTGGGTCTCTCTGGTTA
GACCAGATCTGAGCCTGGGAGCTCTCTGGCTAACTAGGGAACCCACTGCTTAAGCCTCAATAAAGCTTGC
CTTGAGTGCTTCAAGTAGTGTGTGCCCGTCTGTTGTGTGACTCTGGTAACTAGAGATCCCTCAGACCCTT
TTAGTCAGTGTGGAAAATCTCTAGCAGTAGTAGTTCATGTCATCTTATTATTCAGTATTTATAACTTGCA
AAGAAATGAATATCAGAGAGTGAGAGGAACTTGTTTATTGCAGCTTATAATGGTTACAAATAAAGCAATA
GCATCACAAATTTCACAAATAAAGCATTTTTTTCACTGCATTCTAGTTGTGGTTTGTCCAAACTCATCAA
TGTATCTTATCATGTCTGGCTCTAGCTATCCCGCCCCTAACTCCGCCCATCCCGCCCCTAACTCCGCCCA
GTTCCGCCCATTCTCCGCCCCATGGCTGACTAATTTTTTTTATTTATGCAGAGGCCGAGGCCGCCTCGGC
CTCTGAGCTATTCCAGAAGTAGTGAGGAGGCTTTTTTGGAGGCCTAGGGACGTACCCAATTCGCCCTATA
GTGAGTCGTATTACGCGCGCTCACTGGCCGTCGTTTTACAACGTCGTGACTGGGAAAACCCTGGCGTTAC
CCAACTTAATCGCCTTGCAGCACATCCCCCTTTCGCCAGCTGGCGTAATAGCGAAGAGGCCCGCACCGAT
CGCCCTTCCCAACAGTTGCGCAGCCTGAATGGCGAATGGG
[124 nt withheld, positions 5641-5764]
C
[91 nt withheld, positions 5766-5856]
A
[49 nt withheld, positions 5858-5906]
CCTTTGACGTTGGAGTCCACGTTCTTT
[37 nt withheld, positions 5934-5970]
ACCCTATCTCGGTCTATTCTTTTGATTTATAAGGGATTTTGCCGATTTCGGCCTATTGGTTAAAAAATGA
GCTGATTTAACAAAAATTTAACGCGAATTTTAACAAAATATTAACGCTTACAATTTAGGTGGCACTTTTC
GGGGAAATGTGCGCGGAACCCCTATTTGTTTATTTTTCTAAATACATTCAAATATGTATCCGCTCATGAG
ACAATAACCCTGATAAATGCTTCAATAATATTGAAAAAGGAAGAGTATGAGTATTCAACATTTCCGTGTC
GCCCTTATTCCCTTTTTTGCGGCATTTTGCCTTCCTGTTTTTGCTCACCCAGAAACGCTGGTGAAAGTAA
AAGATGCTGAAGATCAGTTGGGTGCACGAGTGGGTTACATCGAACTGGATCTCAACAGCGGTAAGATCCT
TGAGAGTTTTCGCCCCGAAGAACGTTTTCCAATGATGAGCACTTTTAAAGTTCTGCTATGTGGCGCGGTA
TTATCCCGTATTGACGCCGGGCAAGAGCAACTCGGTCGCCGCATACACTATTCTCAGAATGACTTGGTTG
AGTACTCACCAGTCACAGAAAAGCATCTTACGGATGGCATGACAGTAAGAGAATTATGCAGTGCTGCCAT
AACCATGAGTGATAACACTGCGGCCAACTTACTTCTGACAACGATCGGAGGACCGAAGGAGCTAACCGCT
TTTTTGCACAACATGGGGGATCATGTAACTCGCCTTGATCGTTGGGAACCGGAGCTGAATGAAGCCATAC
CAAACGACGAGCGTGACACCACGATGCCTGTAGCAATGGCAACAACGTTGCGCAAACTATTAACTGGCGA
ACTACTTACTCTAGCTTCCCGGCAACAATTAATAGACTGGATGGAGGCGGATAAAGTTGCAGGACCACTT
CTGCGCTCGGCCCTTCCGGCTGGCTGGTTTATTGCTGATAAATCTGGAGCCGGTGAGCGTGGGTCTCGCG
GTATCATTGCAGCACTGGGGCCAGATGGTAAGCCCTCCCGTATCGTAGTTATCTACACGACGGGGAGTCA
GGCAACTATGGATGAACGAAATAGACAGATCGCTGAGATAGGTGCCTCACTGATTAAGCATTGGTAACTG
TCAGACCAAGTTTACTCATATATACTTTAGATTGATTTAAAACTTCATTTTTAATTTAAAAGGATCTAGG
TGAAGATCCTTTTTGATAATCTCATGACCAAAATCCCTTAACGTGAGTTTTCGTTCCACTGAGCGTCAGA
CCCCGTAGAAAAGATCAAAGGATCTTCTTGAGATCCTTTTTTTCTGCGCGTAATCTGCTGCTTGCAAACA
AAAAAACCACCGCTACCAGCGGTGGTTTGTTTGCCGGATCAAGAGCTACCAACTCTTTTTCCGAAGGTAA
CTGGCTTCAGCAGAGCGCAGATACCAAATACTGTTCTTCTAGTGTAGCCGTAGTTAGGCCACCACTTCAA
GAACTCTGTAGCACCGCCTACATACCTCGCTCTGCTAATCCTGTTACCAGTGGCTGCTGCCAGTGGCGAT
AAGTCGTGTCTTACCGGGTTGGACTCAAGACGATAGTTACCGGATAAGGCGCAGCGGTCGGGCTGAACGG
GGGGTTCGTGCACACAGCCCAGCTTGGAGCGAACGACCTACACCGAACT
Features (pLannotate 1.2.2; 31 found; start..end, strand, type, name):
    400..492     +  CDS            lacI (fragment): lac repressor; lacI; The lac repressor binds to the lac operator to inhibit transcription in E. coli. This inhibition can be relieved by adding lactose or isopropyl-β-D-thiogalactopyranoside (IPTG).
    505..526     +  protein_bind   CAP binding site: CAP binding activates transcription in the presence of cAMP. E. coli catabolite activator protein
    541..571     +  promoter       lac promoter: promoter for the E. coli lac operon
    579..595     +  protein_bind   lac operator: The lac repressor binds to the lac operator to inhibit transcription in E. coli. This inhibition can be relieved by adding lactose or isopropyl-β-D-thiogalactopyranoside (IPTG). lac repressor encoded by lacI
    640..658     +  promoter       T3 promoter: promoter for bacteriophage T3 RNA polymerase
    686..912     +  promoter       RSV promoter: Rous sarcoma virus enhancer/promoter
    913..1093    +  LTR            5' LTR (truncated): truncated 5' long terminal repeat (LTR) from HIV-1
   1140..1265    +  misc_feature   HIV-1 Ψ: packaging signal of human immunodeficiency virus type 1
   1249..1612    +  CDS            HIV-1 gag (fragment): gag protein from human immunodeficiency virus 1; gag
   1758..1991    +  misc_feature   RRE: The Rev response element (RRE) of HIV-1 allows for Rev-dependent mRNA export from the nucleus to the cytoplasm.
   2368..2468    +  CDS            Rev (fragment): human immunodeficiency virus 1 (HIV-1) Rev protein; rev; enhances nuclear export of unspliced and incompletely spliced viral mRNAs
   2469..2489    -  misc_feature   MCS (fragment): pBluescript multiple cloning site
   2499..2802    +  enhancer       CMV enhancer: human cytomegalovirus immediate early enhancer
   2803..3006    +  promoter       CMV promoter: human cytomegalovirus (CMV) immediate early promoter
   3123..3147    +  protein_bind   attB1: mutant version of attB; recombination site for the Gateway® BP reaction BP Clonase™
   3162..3728    +  CDS            PARK7: PARK7_HUMAN - Experimental evidence at protein level: Swiss-Prot protein existence level 1. Multifunctional protein with controversial molecular function which plays an important role in cell protection against oxidative stress and cell death acting as oxidative stress sensor and redox- sensitive chaperone and protease (PubMed:17015834, PubMed:20304780, PubMed:18711745, PubMed:12796482, PubMed:19229105, PubMed:25416785, PubMed:26995087, PubMed:28993701). It is involved in neuroprotective mechanisms like the stabilization of NFE2L2 and PINK1 proteins, male fertility as a positive regulator of a
   3745..3769    -  protein_bind   attB2: mutant version of attB; recombination site for the Gateway® BP reaction BP Clonase™
   3822..3863    +  CDS            V5 tag: epitope tag from simian virus 5
   3905..4234    +  promoter       SV40 promoter: SV40 enhancer and early promoter
   4282..4329    +  promoter       EM7 promoter: synthetic bacterial promoter&nbsp
   4348..4746    +  CDS            BSD: blasticidin S deaminase; Aspergillus terreus BSD; confers resistance to blasticidin
   4763..4831    +  CDS            nef (fragment): NEF_HV1Z2 - Experimental evidence at protein level: Swiss-Prot protein existence level 1. Extracellular Nef protein targets CD4(+) T-lymphocytes for apoptosis by interacting with CXCR4 surface receptors. From Human immunodeficiency virus type 1 group M subtype D (isolate Z2/CDC-Z34) (HIV-1).
   4833..5066    +  LTR            3' LTR (ΔU3): self-inactivating 3' long terminal repeat (LTR) from HIV-1
   5138..5259    +  polyA_signal   SV40 poly(A) signal: SV40 polyadenylation signal
   5299..5434    +  rep_origin     SV40 ori: SV40 origin of replication
   5455..5473    -  promoter       T7 promoter: promoter for bacteriophage T7 RNA polymerase
   5481..5636    +  CDS            lacZα (fragment): LacZα fragment of β-galactosidase; lacZ fragment
   5641..6069    +  rep_origin     f1 ori (sequence partly withheld): f1 bacteriophage origin of replication; arrow indicates direction of (+) strand synthesis
   6122..6226    +  promoter       AmpR promoter: bla
   6227..7087    +  CDS            AmpR: β-lactamase; bla; confers resistance to ampicillin, carbenicillin, and related antibiotics
   7258..217     +  rep_origin     ori (across the origin): high-copy-number ColE1/pMB1/pBR322/pUC origin of replication
