[The description below was written by a language model from this plasmid's Addgene catalogue record and pLannotate feature annotations shown in this document.]
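Description:
pLenti6-DJ1-V5-WT is a lentiviral mammalian expression plasmid built on the Invitrogen pLenti6/V5-DEST Gateway destination backbone, carrying the wild-type human DJ-1 (PARK7) coding sequence. In bacteria it is maintained through a high-copy ColE1/pUC-type origin and selected with ampicillin via the β-lactamase gene; an f1 origin and remnants of pBluescript-derived lac/lacZα, T3 and T7 elements are also present. The sequenced record is 7,629 nt, shorter than the 9,000 bp listed for the empty backbone. That difference would fit replacement of the destination cassette by the much smaller insert during Gateway recombination, although the record does not explain it.

The transfer cassette has a third-generation-style layout. An RSV promoter fused to a truncated HIV-1 5' LTR drives genomic RNA production in packaging cells. It is followed by the Ψ packaging signal with a partial gag fragment and by the Rev response element for Rev-dependent nuclear export. The 3' LTR carries the ΔU3 deletion, which makes the integrated provirus self-inactivating, and is followed by an SV40 polyadenylation signal. Internally, the CMV enhancer/promoter drives the PARK7 open reading frame, which is flanked by the attB1 and attB2 sites left by Gateway cloning and is followed by the backbone-encoded C-terminal V5 epitope tag for detection of the fusion protein. Downstream, an SV40 early promoter paired with the bacterial EM7 promoter expresses blasticidin S deaminase, allowing blasticidin selection of transduced or transfected cells.

The construct is suited to transient or stable expression of V5-tagged wild-type DJ-1, a protein implicated in protection against oxidative stress. The "WT" in the name suggests use as a reference alongside mutant versions, though the record does not state this.
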