Addgene plasmid #29416: pLenti6-DJ1-V5-WT
Depositing lab: Mark Cookson. Depositing organization: National Institute on Aging (NIA).
Backbone
  Vector backbone: pLenti6/V5-DEST
  Backbone manufacturer: Invitrogen
  Backbone size w/o insert (bp): 9000
  Vector type: Mammalian Expression, Lentiviral
Growth in bacteria
  Bacterial resistance: Ampicillin, 100 μg/mL
  Growth temperature: 37°C
  Growth strain: Stbl3
  Copy number: High Copy
Gene/Insert
  Gene/Insert name: DJ1
  Species: H. sapiens (human)
  GenBank ID: AF021819
  Entrez Gene: PARK7 (a.k.a. DJ-1, DJ1, GATD2, HEL-S-67p)
  Tag / fusion protein: V5 (C terminal on backbone)
  Cloning method: Gateway Cloning
  Sequencing primers: 5′ CMV-Fwd
Terms and licenses: Academic/Nonprofit Terms; Industry Terms: Not Available to Industry
How to cite: pLenti6-DJ1-V5-WT was a gift from Mark Cookson (Addgene plasmid # 29416)
