>Addgene plasmid #29416 | pLenti6-DJ1-V5-WT | addgene partial sequence | sequence record 34784 | 29416 with pBABE-3
AATCGAGACCGAGGAGAGGGTTAGGGATAGGCTTACCTTCGAACCGCGGGCCCTCTAGACTCGAGCGGCC
GCCACTGTGCTGGATATCAACCACTTTGTACAAGAAAGCTGGGTCGAATTCGCCCTTCTTGTCTTTAAGA
ACAAGTGGAGCCTTCACTTGAGCCGCCACCTCCTTGCCATTCAGGGCTTCAACAATTGCAAGCGCAAACT
CGAAGCTGGTCCCAGGCCCCCGGCTTGTAAGAATCAGGCCGTCTTTTTCCACACGATTCTCAGAGTAGGT
GTAATGACCTCCATTCATCATTTTGTCTTTAGCAAGAGGGTGTGTTGTAACTTTACTTCCAAAACCTATT
TCATGAGCCAACAGAGCAGTAGGACCTGCACAGATGGCGGCTATCAGGCCCTTCCGGTTTTCCTGCTCCT
TCAGTATCTCCTTCACAGCAGCAGACTCAGATAAATTCTGTGCGCCCAGATTACCTCCTGGTAGAACCAC
CACATCATATGGTCCCTCTTTTTTTGCATCTTCAAGGCTGGCATCAGGACAAATGACCACATCACGGCTA
CACTGTACTGGGTCTTTTCCAGCCAGGCCTGCAACGGTGACCTTAATCCCAGCTCGCCTCATGACATCTA
CAGGGATGACCGTCTCCATTTCCTCTGCTCCTTTAGCCAGGATGACCAGAGCTCTTTTGGAAGCCATAAG
GGC
